Addgene plasmid #199448: pCA17-CRISPR-Tag (11XTS1) for dSpCas9
Purpose: CRISPR-Tag sequence that can be efficiently bound by dSpCas9
Depositing lab: Baohui Chen. Depositing organization: Zhejiang University School of Medicine. Publication: Two-Color CRISPR Imaging Reveals Dynamics of Herpes Simplex Virus 1 Replication Compartments and Virus-Host Interactions. Xu H, Wang J, Deng Y, Hou F, Fu Y, Chen S, Zou W, Pan D, Chen B. J Virol. 2022 Dec 21;96(24):e0092022. doi: 10.1128/jvi.00920-22. Epub 2022 Dec 1. PubMed 36453882.
Backbone
  Vector backbone: pMV
  Vector type: CRISPR
Growth in bacteria
  Bacterial resistance: Ampicillin, 100 μg/mL
  Growth temperature: 37°C
  Growth strain: NEB Stable
  Copy number: High Copy
Gene/Insert
  Gene/Insert name: CRISPR-Tag
  Species: Synthetic
  Cloning method: Gibson Cloning
Terms and licenses: Academic/Nonprofit Terms; Industry Terms: Not Available to Industry
How to cite: pCA17-CRISPR-Tag (11XTS1) for dSpCas9 was a gift from Baohui Chen (Addgene plasmid # 199448 ; http://n2t.net/addgene:199448 ; RRID:Addgene_199448)
