[The description below was written by a language model from this plasmid's Addgene catalogue record and pLannotate feature annotations shown in this document.]
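Description:
pCA17-CRISPR-Tag (11XTS1) for dSpCas9 is a 4.8 kb high-copy bacterial plasmid built on the pMV backbone and classed as a CRISPR vector. It is maintained in E. coli through a ColE1/pUC-type origin of replication and selected with ampicillin via a β-lactamase gene driven by its own bla promoter. A fragment of the pBR322 bom region is also present. The insert, assembled by Gibson cloning, is a synthetic "CRISPR-Tag", a sequence designed to be bound efficiently by catalytically dead Streptococcus pyogenes Cas9 (dSpCas9). The "11XTS1" in the name suggests eleven copies of a target site called TS1, although the record does not spell this out and the automated annotation does not mark the repeats themselves. The recombination-tolerant propagation strain listed in the record fits with repetitive content.

The feature table also detects an H2B histone coding sequence (best matched to a chicken H2B) followed closely by an mCherry coding sequence, an arrangement consistent with an H2B-mCherry fusion. A histone 3' UTR stem-loop motif lies further downstream. Short fragments of an HIV-1 3' LTR and of ccdB are also called, and these are probably partial matches or cloning remnants rather than functional elements. No eukaryotic promoter or polyadenylation signal is annotated, so the record does not establish whether the fusion is expressed from this plasmid or simply forms part of a donor or template segment.

CRISPR-Tags are inserted into a genomic or viral locus so that fluorescently labelled dCas9 accumulates on the repeated sites and makes the locus visible in live cells. The associated publication used two-colour CRISPR imaging to follow herpes simplex virus 1 replication compartments and virus–host interactions.
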