Features (pLannotate 1.2.2; 9 found; start..end, strand, type, name):
     28..80      -  misc_feature   bom (fragment): basis of mobility region from pBR322
    304..681     +  CDS            H2B-I: H2B1_CHICK - Experimental evidence at protein level: Swiss-Prot protein existence level 1. Has broad-spectrum antibacterial activity. May be important in the antimicrobial defenses of chick reproductive system during follicle development in the ovary and egg formation in the oviduct. From Gallus gallus (Chicken).
    703..1407    +  CDS            mCherry: mCherry is a basic (constitutively fluorescent) red fluorescent protein published in 2004, derived from Discosoma sp.. It is reported to be a very rapidly-maturing monomer with low acid sensitivity.
   1720..1739    +  LTR            3' LTR (fragment): 3' long terminal repeat (LTR) from HIV-1
   2354..2398    +  ncRNA          Histone3: Accession: RF00032 - Histone 3' UTR stem-loop
   2734..2955    +  CDS            ccdB (fragment): CcdB, a bacterial toxin that poisons DNA gyrase; ccdB; Plasmids containing the ccdB gene cannot be propagated in standard E. coli strains.
   3068..3656    -  rep_origin     ori: high-copy-number ColE1/pMB1/pBR322/pUC origin of replication
   3827..4687    -  CDS            AmpR: β-lactamase; bla; confers resistance to ampicillin, carbenicillin, and related antibiotics
   4688..4792    -  promoter       AmpR promoter: bla
>Addgene plasmid #199448 | pCA17-CRISPR-Tag (11XTS1) for dSpCas9 | addgene full sequence | sequence record 392210 | Addgene NGS Result
GACGGATCGGGAGATCTCCCGATCCCCTATGGTGCACTCTCAGTACAATCTGCTCTGATGCCGCATAGTT
AAGCCAGTATCTGCTCCCTGCTTGTGTGTTGGAGGTCGCTGAGTAGTGCGCGAGCAAAATTTAAGCTACA
ACAAGGCAAGGCTTGACCGACAATTCCATGAAGAATCTGCTTAGGGTTAGGCGTTTTGCGCTGCTTCGCG
ATGTACGGGCCAGATATACGCGTTGACAGAGACCGCGGCCGCCCCTGCCGGGACCTGGCGCTCGCCTAAG
CCGCGTTTGTACTGTGTCTTACCATGCCTGAACCGGCAAAATCCGCTCCGGCCCCTAAAAAGGGCTCCAA
GAAAGCCGTCACCAAAGCCCAGAAGAAAGACGGCAAGAAGCGCAAGCGCAGCCGCAAAGAGAGCTACTCC
ATCTACGTGTACAAGGTGCTGAAGCAGGTCCACCCCGACACCGGCATCTCGTCCAAGGCCATGGGCATCA
TGAACTCCTTCGTCAACGACATCTTCGAGCGCATCGCGGGAGAGGCTTCCCGCCTGGCGCACTACAACAA
GCGCTCCACCATCACATCCCGCGAGATCCAGACGGCCGTGCGCCTGCTGCTGCCCGGCGAGCTGGCCAAG
CACGCCGTGTCCGAGGGCACCAAGGCGGTCACCAAGTACACCAGCTCCAAGGGATCGGGTGGGACTAGTG
GCGTGAGCAAGGGCGAGGAGGATAACATGGCCATCATCAAGGAGTTCATGCGCTTCAAGGTGCACATGGA
GGGCTCCGTGAACGGCCACGAGTTCGAGATCGAGGGCGAGGGCGAGGGCCGCCCCTACGAGGGCACCCAG
ACCGCCAAGCTGAAGGTGACCAAGGGTGGCCCCCTGCCCTTCGCCTGGGACATCCTGTCCCCTCAGTTCA
TGTACGGCTCCAAGGCCTACGTGAAGCACCCCGCCGACATCCCCGACTACTTGAAGCTGTCCTTCCCCGA
GGGCTTCAAGTGGGAGCGCGTGATGAACTTCGAGGACGGCGGCGTGGTGACCGTGACCCAGGACTCCTCC
CTGCAGGACGGCGAGTTCATCTACAAGGTGAAGCTGCGCGGCACCAACTTCCCCTCCGACGGCCCCGTAA
TGCAGAAGAAGACCATGGGCTGGGAGGCCTCCTCCGAGCGGATGTACCCCGAGGACGGCGCCCTGAAGGG
CGAGATCAAGCAGAGGCTGAAGCTGAAGGACGGCGGCCACTACGACGCTGAGGTCAAGACCACCTACAAG
GCCAAGAAGCCCGTGCAGCTGCCCGGCGCCTACAACGTCAACATCAAGTTGGACATCACCTCCCACAACG
AGGACTACACCATCGTGGAACAGTACGAACGCGCCGAGGGCCGCCACTCCACCGGCGGCATGGACGAGCT
GTACAAGTGAGGATCCACGCGTTGACAATCTGACAAAGGTGGCGTACCTCGCACCGATGCTCTCCGAGGA
GGCACCTACGTACGCACCGATGCTCTCCGAGGCAGCAACGACATCGGAGTAGTCGCACCGATGCTCTCCG
AGGAGGCGTACACGGTTGGATCATAGGATAGCAAAATCTGACAAAGGTGGCGTACCTCGCACCGATGCTC
TCCGAGGAGGCACCTACGTACGCACCGATGCTCTCCGAGGCAGCAACGACATCGGAGTAGTCGCACCGAT
GCTCTCCGAGGAGGCGTACACGGTTGGATCATAGGATAGGCAGAACTACACACCAGGGCGAACAATCTGA
CAAAGGTGGCGTACCTCGCACCGATGCTCTCCGAGGAGGCGTACACGGTTGGATCATAGGATACAGTAAT
CTGACAAAGGTGGCGTACCTCGCACCGATGCTCTCCGAGGAGGCACCTACGTACGCACCGATGCTCTCCG
AGGCAGCAACGACATCGGAGTAGTCGCACCGATGCTCTCCGAGGAGGCGTACACGGTTGGATCATAGGAT
AACACAATCTGACAAAGGTGGCGTACCTCGCACCGATGCTCTCCGAGGAGGCACCTACGTACGCACCGAT
GCTCTCCGAGGCAGCAACGACATCGGAGTAGTCGCACCGATGCTCTCCGAGGAGGCGTACACGGTTGGAT
CATAGGATATGTCAATCTGACAAAGGTGGCGTACCTCGCACCGATGCTCTCCGAGGAGGCACCTACGTAC
GCACCGATGCTCTCCGAGGCAGCAACGACATCGGAGTAGTCGCACCGATGCTCTCCGAGGAGGCGTACAC
GGTTGGATCATAGGATAACTCACATGTGAGCAAAAGGCCGGAACCGGTGCTGGAAGTGGTTGAGTACCTG
CCGGGACCTGGCGCTCGCTCGCTCGAGTCGCCGGCTGCTTGACTCCAAAGGCTCTTTTCAGAGCCACCCA
CCTAATCACTAGAAAAGAGCTTGTTCACTTATTCCCTTAGTTTCTTTTCATAAAGTAAGTTATTTTAGTG
TGAAGGTCATGGGAAATGGCATACGTAGCTTTTTAACTATTTGGAACTCGAGGTCCCCAGTGCGTCATTG
GATTTGCTTTTGAATCTAGAGCGTGTCTTTACTCATTGTGCTGCTTAGCCTTCCCAGGAGTCGGTTCTCA
ATTAGGCTGTTGGGAATCCGCCTCTTTACCCGCCCCCACTCCCGCCCCACACGCGCCCTGGTGGCTCCTT
GGGTCTGTTTCATTCTAAAACGAAGTGGCTGAGTTCGGCTGTCATTTGCGAGCGCCAGGTCCCGGCAGGG
CCCGGGCGACGGATGGTGATCCCCCTGGCCAGTGCACGTCTGCTGTCAGATAAAGTCTCCCGTGAACTTT
ACCCGGTGGTGCATATCGGGGATGAAAGCTGGCGCATGATGACCACCGATATGGCCAGTGTGCCGGTCTC
CGTTATCGGGGAAGAAGTGGCTGATCTCAGCCACCGCGAAAATGACATCAAAAACGCCATTAACCTGATG
TTCTGGGGAATATAAATGTCAGGCTCCCTTATACACAGCCAGTCTGCAGGTCGACGGTCTCGACTCACAT
GTGAGCAAAAGGCCAGCAAAAGGCCAGGAACCGTAAAAAGGCCGCGTTGCTGGCGTTTTTCCATAGGCTC
CGCCCCCCTGACGAGCATCACAAAAATCGACGCTCAAGTCAGAGGTGGCGAAACCCGACAGGACTATAAA
GATACCAGGCGTTTCCCCCTGGAAGCTCCCTCGTGCGCTCTCCTGTTCCGACCCTGCCGCTTACCGGATA
CCTGTCCGCCTTTCTCCCTTCGGGAAGCGTGGCGCTTTCTCATAGCTCACGCTGTAGGTATCTCAGTTCG
GTGTAGGTCGTTCGCTCCAAGCTGGGCTGTGTGCACGAACCCCCCGTTCAGCCCGACCGCTGCGCCTTAT
CCGGTAACTATCGTCTTGAGTCCAACCCGGTAAGACACGACTTATCGCCACTGGCAGCAGCCACTGGTAA
CAGGATTAGCAGAGCGAGGTATGTAGGCGGTGCTACAGAGTTCTTGAAGTGGTGGCCTAACTACGGCTAC
ACTAGAAGAACAGTATTTGGTATCTGCGCTCTGCTGAAGCCAGTTACCTTCGGAAAAAGAGTTGGTAGCT
CTTGATCCGGCAAACAAACCACCGCTGGTAGCGGTGGTTTTTTTGTTTGCAAGCAGCAGATTACGCGCAG
AAAAAAAGGATCTCAAGAAGATCCTTTGATCTTTTCTACGGGGTCTGACGCTCAGTGGAACGAAAACTCA
CGTTAAGGGATTTTGGTCATGAGATTATCAAAAAGGATCTTCACCTAGATCCTTTTAAATTAAAAATGAA
GTTTTAAATCAATCTAAAGTATATATGAGTAAACTTGGTCTGACAGTTACCAATGCTTAATCAGTGAGGC
ACCTATCTCAGCGATCTGTCTATTTCGTTCATCCATAGTTGCCTGACTCCCCGTCGTGTAGATAACTACG
ATACGGGAGGGCTTACCATCTGGCCCCAGTGCTGCAATGATACCGCGAGAACCACGCTCACCGGCTCCAG
ATTTATCAGCAATAAACCAGCCAGCCGGAAGGGCCGAGCGCAGAAGTGGTCCTGCAACTTTATCCGCCTC
CATCCAGTCTATTAATTGTTGCCGGGAAGCTAGAGTAAGTAGTTCGCCAGTTAATAGTTTGCGCAACGTT
GTTGCCATTGCTACAGGCATCGTGGTGTCACGCTCGTCGTTTGGTATGGCTTCATTCAGCTCCGGTTCCC
AACGATCAAGGCGAGTTACATGATCCCCCATGTTGTGCAAAAAAGCGGTTAGCTCCTTCGGTCCTCCGAT
CGTTGTCAGAAGTAAGTTGGCCGCAGTGTTATCACTCATGGTTATGGCAGCACTGCATAATTCTCTTACT
GTCATGCCATCCGTAAGATGCTTTTCTGTGACTGGTGAGTACTCAACCAAGTCATTCTGAGAATAGTGTA
TGCGGCGACCGAGTTGCTCTTGCCCGGCGTCAATACGGGATAATACCGCGCCACATAGCAGAACTTTAAA
AGTGCTCATCATTGGAAAACGTTCTTCGGGGCGAAAACTCTCAAGGATCTTACCGCTGTTGAGATCCAGT
TCGATGTAACCCACTCGTGCACCCAACTGATCTTCAGCATCTTTTACTTTCACCAGCGTTTCTGGGTGAG
CAAAAACAGGAAGGCAAAATGCCGCAAAAAAGGGAATAAGGGCGACACGGAAATGTTGAATACTCATACT
CTTCCTTTTTCAATATTATTGAAGCATTTATCAGGGTTATTGTCTCATGAGCGGATACATATTTGAATGT
ATTTAGAAAAATAAACAAATAGGGGTTCCGCGCACATTTCCCCGAAAAGTGCCACCTGACGTC
